>Addgene plasmid #100412 | pCMV_mEm_4GS_LF82_087 | addgene full sequence | sequence record 209792 | Addgene NGS Result
TCGCTATTACGCCAGCTGGCGAAAGGGGGATGTGCTGCAAGGCGATTAAGTTGGGTAACGCCAGGGTTTT
CCCAGTCACGACGTTGTAAAACGACGGCCAGTGAGTTCGAGCTTGCATGCCTGCAGGTCGTTACATAACT
TACGGTAAATGGCCCGCCTGGCTGACCGCCCAACGACCCCCGCCCATTGACGTCAATAATGACGTATGTT
CCCATAGTAACGCCAATAGGGACTTTCCATTGACGTCAATGGGTGGAGTATTTACGGTAAACTGCCCACT
TGGCAGTACATCAAGTGTATCATATGCCAAGTACGCCCCCTATTGACGTCAATGACGGTAAATGGCCCGC
CTGGCATTATGCCCAGTACATGACCTTATGGGACTTTCCTACTTGGCAGTACATCTACGTATTAGTCATC
GCTATTACCATGGTGATGCGGTTTTGGCAGTACATCAATGGGCGTGGATAGCGGTTTGACTCACGGGGAT
TTCCAAGTCTCCACCCCATTGACGTCAATGGGAGTTTGTTTTGGCACCAAAATCAACGGGACTTTCCAAA
ATGTCGTAACAACTCCGCCCCATTGACGCAAATGGGCGGTAGGCGTGTACGGTGGGAGGTCTATATAAGC
AGAGCTCGTTTAGTGAACCGTCAGATCGCCTGGAGACGCCATCCACGCTGTTTTGACCTCCATAGAAGAC
ACCGGGACCGATCCAGCCTCCGGACTCTAGAGGATCCGGTACTAGAGGAACTGAAAAACCAGAAAGTTAA
CTGGTAAGTTTAGTCTTTTTGTCTTTTATTTCAGGTCCCGGATCCGGTGGTGGTGCAAATCAAAGAACTG
CTCCTCAGTGGATGTTGCCTTTACTTCTAGGCCTGTACGGAAGTGTTACTTCTGCTCTAAAAGCTGCGGA
ATTGTACCCGCGGGCCCACCATGGTGAGCAAGGGCGAGGAGCTGTTCACCGGGGTGGTGCCCATCCTGGT
CGAGCTGGACGGCGACGTAAACGGCCACAAGTTCAGCGTGTCCGGCGAGGGCGAGGGCGATGCCACCTAC
GGCAAGCTGACCCTGAAGTTCATCTGCACCACCGGCAAGCTGCCCGTGCCCTGGCCCACCCTCGTGACCA
CCTTGACCTACGGCGTGCAGTGCTTCGCCCGCTACCCCGACCACATGAAGCAGCACGACTTCTTCAAGTC
CGCCATGCCCGAAGGCTACGTCCAGGAGCGCACCATCTTCTTCAAGGACGACGGCAACTACAAGACCCGC
GCCGAGGTGAAGTTCGAGGGCGACACCCTGGTGAACCGCATCGAGCTGAAGGGCATCGACTTCAAGGAGG
ACGGCAACATCCTGGGGCACAAGCTGGAGTACAACTACAACAGCCACAAGGTCTATATCACCGCCGACAA
GCAGAAGAACGGCATCAAGGTGAACTTCAAGACCCGCCACAACATCGAGGACGGCAGCGTGCAGCTCGCC
GACCACTACCAGCAGAACACCCCCATCGGCGACGGCCCCGTGCTGCTGCCCGACAACCACTACCTGAGCA
CCCAGTCCAAGCTGAGCAAAGACCCCAACGAGAAGCGCGATCACATGGTCCTGCTGGAGTTCGTGACCGC
CGCCGGGATCACTCTCGGCATGGACGAGCTGTACAAGCGAATTGGTGGAGGGGGCGGTTCCGGTGGCGGA
GGTTCCCGAATTCGTCGACGGAGATCTGATATGTTTTGTAGCCCGCCTCAACGCACTTATTTAGTGCATC
CATCTGCTATCACCAGCTGGTTAAGTAAATTTTTTGTATCCACATCATCACACAATCGTTACATAAAGAT
TGTTTTTTCATCAGGTTTTACGCTAAATAATCACTGTGTTGAGTGCACAATTTTAGCGCACCAGTTTGGT
GCCCCAGAATGGTGCATCTTCAGGGTATTGCCCTATAAATCGTGCATCACGTTTTTGCCGCATCTCGAAA
AATCAATGAGTTGCAAAACTGGCACGATTTTTTCATATATGTGAATCGGTACCCTCGAGAAGCTTGCGGC
CGCGGGGATCCAGACATGATAAGATACATTGATGAGTTTGGACAAACCACAACTAGAATGCAGTGAAAAA
AATGCTTTATTTGTGAAATTTGTGATGCTATTGCTTTATTTGTAACCATTATAAGCTGCAATAAACAAGT
TAACAACAACAATTGCATTCATTTTATGTTTCAGGTTCAGGGGGAGGTGTGGGAGGTTTTTTCGGATCCT
CTAGAGTCGATCTGCAGGCATGCTAGCTTGGCGTAATCATGGTCATAGCTGTTTCCTGTGTGAAATTGTT
ATCCGCTCACAATTCCACACAACATACGAGCCGGAAGCATAAAGTGTAAAGCCTGGGGTGCCTAATGAGT
GAGCTAACTCACATTAATTGCGTTGCGCTCACTGCCCGCTTTCCAGTCGGGAAACCTGTCGTGCCAGCTG
CATTAATGAATCGGCCAACGCGCGGGGAGAGGCGGTTTGCGTATTGGGCGCTCTTCCGCTTCCTCGCTCA
CTGACTCGCTGCGCTCGGTCGTTCGGCTGCGGCGAGCGGTATCAGCTCACTCAAAGGCGGTAATACGGTT
ATCCACAGAATCAGGGGATAACGCAGGAAAGAACATGTGAGCAAAAGGCCAGCAAAAGGCCAGGAACCGT
AAAAAGGCCGCGTTGCTGGCGTTTTTCCATAGGCTCCGCCCCCCTGACGAGCATCACAAAAATCGACGCT
CAAGTCAGAGGTGGCGAAACCCGACAGGACTATAAAGATACCAGGCGTTTCCCCCTGGAAGCTCCCTCGT
GCGCTCTCCTGTTCCGACCCTGCCGCTTACCGGATACCTGTCCGCCTTTCTCCCTTCGGGAAGCGTGGCG
CTTTCTCATAGCTCACGCTGTAGGTATCTCAGTTCGGTGTAGGTCGTTCGCTCCAAGCTGGGCTGTGTGC
ACGAACCCCCCGTTCAGCCCGACCGCTGCGCCTTATCCGGTAACTATCGTCTTGAGTCCAACCCGGTAAG
ACACGACTTATCGCCACTGGCAGCAGCCACTGGTAACAGGATTAGCAGAGCGAGGTATGTAGGCGGTGCT
ACAGAGTTCTTGAAGTGGTGGCCTAACTACGGCTACACTAGAAGAACAGTATTTGGTATCTGCGCTCTGC
TGAAGCCAGTTACCTTCGGAAAAAGAGTTGGTAGCTCTTGATCCGGCAAACAAACCACCGCTGGTAGCGG
TGGTTTTTTTGTTTGCAAGCAGCAGATTACGCGCAGAAAAAAAGGATCTCAAGAAGATCCTTTGATCTTT
TCTACGGGGTCTGACGCTCAGTGGAACGAAAACTCACGTTAAGGGATTTTGGTCATGAGATTATCAAAAA
GGATCTTCACCTAGATCCTTTTAAATTAAAAATGAAGTTTTAAATCAATCTAAAGTATATATGAGTAAAC
TTGGTCTGACAGTTACCAATGCTTAATCAGTGAGGCACCTATCTCAGCGATCTGTCTATTTCGTTCATCC
ATAGTTGCCTGACTCCCCGTCGTGTAGATAACTACGATACGGGAGGGCTTACCATCTGGCCCCAGTGCTG
CAATGATACCGCGAGACCCACGCTCACCGGCTCCAGATTTATCAGCAATAAACCAGCCAGCCGGAAGGGC
CGAGCGCAGAAGTGGTCCTGCAACTTTATCCGCCTCCATCCAGTCTATTAATTGTTGCCGGGAAGCTAGA
GTAAGTAGTTCGCCAGTTAATAGTTTGCGCAACGTTGTTGCCATTGCTACAGGCATCGTGGTGTCACGCT
CGTCGTTTGGTATGGCTTCATTCAGCTCCGGTTCCCAACGATCAAGGCGAGTTACATGATCCCCCATGTT
GTGCAAAAAAGCGGTTAGCTCCTTCGGTCCTCCGATCGTTGTCAGAAGTAAGTTGGCCGCAGTGTTATCA
CTCATGGTTATGGCAGCACTGCATAATTCTCTTACTGTCATGCCATCCGTAAGATGCTTTTCTGTGACTG
GTGAGTACTCAACCAAGTCATTCTGAGAATAGTGTATGCGGCGACCGAGTTGCTCTTGCCCGGCGTCAAT
ACGGGATAATACCGCGCCACATAGCAGAACTTTAAAAGTGCTCATCATTGGAAAACGTTCTTCGGGGCGA
AAACTCTCAAGGATCTTACCGCTGTTGAGATCCAGTTCGATGTAACCCACTCGTGCACCCAACTGATCTT
CAGCATCTTTTACTTTCACCAGCGTTTCTGGGTGAGCAAAAACAGGAAGGCAAAATGCCGCAAAAAAGGG
AATAAGGGCGACACGGAAATGTTGAATACTCATACTCTTCCTTTTTCAATATTATTGAAGCATTTATCAG
GGTTATTGTCTCATGAGCGGATACATATTTGAATGTATTTAGAAAAATAAACAAATAGGGGTTCCGCGCA
CATTTCCCCGAAAAGTGCCACCTGACGTCTAAGAAACCATTATTATCATGACATTAACCTATAAAAATAG
GCGTATCACGAGGCCCTTTCGTCTCGCGCGTTTCGGTGATGACGGTGAAAACCTCTGACACATGCAGCTC
CCGGAGACGGTCACAGCTTGTCTGTAAGCGGATGCCGGGAGCAGACAAGCCCGTCAGGGCGCGTCAGCGG
GTGTTGGCGGGTGTCGGGGCTGGCTTAACTATGCGGCATCAGAGCAGATTGTACTGAGAGTGCACCATAT
GCGGTGTGAAATACCGCACAGATGCGTAAGGAGAAAATACCGCATCAGGCGCCATTCGCCATTCAGGCTG
CGCAACTGTTGGGAAGGGCGATCGGTGCGGGCCTCT
Features (pLannotate 1.2.2; 16 found; start..end, strand, type, name):
    110..130     -  misc_feature   MCS (fragment): pUC18/19 multiple cloning site
    129..432     +  enhancer       CMV enhancer: human cytomegalovirus immediate early enhancer
    433..636     +  promoter       CMV promoter: human cytomegalovirus (CMV) immediate early promoter
    774..870     +  intron         SV40 intron: modified SV40 intron with splice donor and acceptor sites
    931..1647    +  CDS            mEmerald: mEmerald is a basic (constitutively fluorescent) green fluorescent protein published in 1998, derived from Aequorea victoria. It is reported to be a very rapidly-maturing monomer with moderate acid sensitivity.
   2037..2171    -  polyA_signal   SV40 poly(A) signal: SV40 polyadenylation signal
   2306..2322    -  protein_bind   lac operator: The lac repressor binds to the lac operator to inhibit transcription in E. coli. This inhibition can be relieved by adding lactose or isopropyl-β-D-thiogalactopyranoside (IPTG). lac repressor encoded by lacI
   2330..2360    -  promoter       lac promoter: promoter for the E. coli lac operon
   2375..2396    -  protein_bind   CAP binding site: CAP binding activates transcription in the presence of cAMP. E. coli catabolite activator protein
   2409..2501    -  CDS            lacI (fragment): lac repressor; lacI; The lac repressor binds to the lac operator to inhibit transcription in E. coli. This inhibition can be relieved by adding lactose or isopropyl-β-D-thiogalactopyranoside (IPTG).
   2684..3272    -  rep_origin     ori: high-copy-number ColE1/pMB1/pBR322/pUC origin of replication
   3443..4303    -  CDS            AmpR: β-lactamase; bla; confers resistance to ampicillin, carbenicillin, and related antibiotics
   4304..4408    -  promoter       AmpR promoter: bla
   4503..4538    +  CDS            rop (fragment): Rop protein, which maintains plasmids at low copy number; rop
   4640..4739    +  misc_feature   bom (fragment): basis of mobility region from pBR322
   4745..104     -  CDS            lacZα (fragment) (across the origin): LacZα fragment of β-galactosidase; lacZ fragment
