[The description below was written by a language model from this plasmid's Addgene catalogue record and pLannotate feature annotations shown in this document.]
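Description:
pCMV_mEm_4GS_LF82_087 is a mammalian expression plasmid built on a pCMV backbone and designed to produce an Escherichia coli LF82 open reading frame, LF82_087, as a fusion to the green fluorescent protein mEmerald. It is propagated in E. coli as a high-copy plasmid through a ColE1/pUC-type origin of replication and is selected with ampicillin via the β-lactamase gene and its native promoter. The annotation also picks up remnants of older cloning vectors (fragments of lacZα, lacI, rop and bom, plus a lac promoter, operator and CAP site). These appear to be backbone leftovers with no role in the mammalian expression cassette. No mammalian selection marker is annotated, which fits transient transfection use.

The expression cassette consists of the human cytomegalovirus immediate early enhancer and promoter, followed by a modified SV40 intron that supplies splice sites to the transcript. Next comes the mEmerald coding sequence, and an SV40 polyadenylation signal closes the cassette. The 294 bp LF82_087 insert was introduced by ligation-independent cloning. It is not annotated in the feature table, but mEmerald is recorded as an N-terminal tag, so the insert presumably occupies the unannotated interval between mEmerald and the poly(A) signal. The "4GS" in the name suggests a glycine-serine linker between the two, although the record does not describe it.

The function of LF82_087 is not stated. The plasmid comes from a multi-phenotypic imaging screen in which bacterial coding sequences were expressed exogenously in a HeLa cell line to identify candidate effectors. The fluorescent tag allows the protein's localisation and its effects on the host cell to be followed by microscopy.
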