Addgene plasmid #100412: pCMV_mEm_4GS_LF82_087
Purpose: Mammalian expression of E. coli LF82_087 CDS fused to mEmerald
Depositing lab: Alan Huett. Depositing organization: University of Nottingham. Publication: A multi-phenotypic imaging screen to identify bacterial effectors by exogenous expression in a HeLa cell line. Collins A, Huett A. Sci Data. 2018 May 15;5:180081. doi: 10.1038/sdata.2018.81. PubMed 29762554.
Backbone
  Vector backbone: pCMV
  Backbone size w/o insert (bp): 4502
  Vector type: Mammalian Expression
Growth in bacteria
  Bacterial resistance: Ampicillin, 100 μg/mL
  Growth temperature: 37°C
  Growth strain: XL1 Blue
  Copy number: High Copy
Gene/Insert
  Gene/Insert name: LF82_087
  Insert size (bp): 294
  Promoter: CMV
  Tag / fusion protein: mEmerald (N terminal on backbone)
  Cloning method: Ligation Independent Cloning
  Sequencing primers: 5′ ACTTCTGCTCTAAAAGCTGCGG; 3′ CACTGCATTCTAGTTGTGGTTTGTC
Terms and licenses: Academic/Nonprofit Terms; Industry Terms: Not Available to Industry
How to cite: pCMV_mEm_4GS_LF82_087 was a gift from Alan Huett (Addgene plasmid # 100412 ; http://n2t.net/addgene:100412 ; RRID:Addgene_100412)
