>Addgene plasmid #100412 | pCMV_mEm_4GS_LF82_087 | depositor partial sequence | sequence record 183731 | Sequence across LF82 gene insert region
CTCGGCATGGNCGAGCTGTACAAGCGAATTGGTGGAGGGGGCGGTTCCGGTGGCGGAGGTTCCCGAATTC
GTCGACGGAGATCTGATATGTTTTGTAGCCCGCCTCAACGCACTTATTTAGTGCATCCATCTGCTATCAC
CAGCTGGTTAAGTAAATTTTTTGTATCCACATCATCACACAATCGTTACATAAAGATTGTTTTTTCATCA
GGTTTTACGCTAAATAATCACTGTGTTGAGTGCACAATTTTAGCGCACCAGTTTGGTGCCCCAGAATGGT
GCATCTTCAGGGTATTGCCCTATAAATCGTGCATCACGTTTTTGCCGCATCTCGAAAAATCAATGAGTTG
CAAAACTGGCACGATTTTTTCATATATGTGAATCGGTACCCTCGAGAAGCTTGCGGCCGCGGGGATCCAG
ACATGATAAGATACATTGATGAGTTTGGACAAACCACAACTAGAATGCAGTGAAAAAAATGCTTTATTTG
TGAAATTTGTGATGCTATTGCTTTATTTGTAACCATTATAAGCTGCAATAAACAAGTTAACAACAACAAT
TGCATTCATTTTATGTTTCAGGTTCAGGGGGAGGTGTGGGAGGTTTTTTCGGATCCTCTAGAGTCGATCT
GCAGGCATGCTAGCTTGGCGTAATCATGGTCATAGCTGTTTCCTGTGTGAAATTGTTATCCGCTCACAAT
TCCACACAACATACGAGCCGGAAGCATAAAGTGTAAAGCCTGGGGGTGCCTAATGAGTGAGCTAACTCAC
ATTAATTGCGTTGCGCTCACTGCCCGCTTTCCAGTCGGGAAACCTGTCGTGCCAGCTGCATTAATGAATC
GGCCAACGCGCGGGGAGAGGCGGTTTGCGTATTGGGCGCTCTTCCGCTTCCTCGCTCACTGACTCGCTGC
GCTCG
